>Addgene plasmid #218860 | UAS:hGCG-ICAM(1235)- Nrxn1b;cryaa:mCherry | addgene full sequence | sequence record 440960 | Addgene NGS Result
GGTATCTGTCCAGGAGTTCTTGACAGAGGTGTAAAAAGTACTCAAAAATTTTACTCAAGTGAAAGTACAA
GTACTTAGGGAAAATTTTACTCAATTAAAAGTAAAAGTATCTGGCTAGAATCTTACTTGAGTAAAAGTAA
AAAAGTACTCCATTAAAATTGTACTTGAGTATTAAGGAAGTAAAAGTAAAAGCAAGAAAGAAAACTAGAG
ATTCTTGTTTAAGCTTTTAATCTCAAAAAACATTAAATGAAATGCATACAAGGTTTTATCCTGCTTTAGA
ACTGTTTGTATTTAATTATCAAACTATAAGACAGACAATCTAATGCCAGTACACGCTACTCAAAGTTGTA
AAACCTCAGATTTAACTTCAGTAGAAGCTGATTCTCAAAATTGTTAGTGTCAAGCCTAGCTCTTTTGGGG
CTGAAAAGCAATCCTGCAGTGCTGAAAAGCCTCTCACAGGCAGCCGATGCGGGAAGAGGTGTATTAGTCT
TGATAGAGAGGCTGCAAATAGCAGGAAACGTGAGCAGAGACTCCCTGGTGTCTGAAACACAGGCCAGATG
GGCCATTCGTACGCTTAATTTCGAATATCGATATCAAGGGCCCATCTCGAGTATCCGGACACCTAGGTAG
CATGCATGGCGCCTTGTCGACTAGCTAGCATCCCGGGAAGAATTCCTCGACGGATCCACCGGTGTGGAAT
TCTGCAGATATCAACAAGTTTGTACAAAAAAGCAGGCTTAGTAATACGACTCACTATAGGGCGAATTGGG
TACCGGGCCCCCCCTCGAGGTCGACGGTATCGATAAGCTTAGGCCTCCAAGGCGGAGTACTGTCCTCCGG
GCTGGCGGAGTACTGTCCTCCGGCAAGGTCGGAGTACTGTCCTCCGACACTAGAGGTCGGAGTACTGTCC
TCCGACGCAAGGCGGAGTACTGTCCTCCGGGCTGCGGAGTACTGTCCTCCGGCAAGGTCGGAGTACTGTC
CTCCGACACTAGAGGTCGGAGTACTGTCCTCCGACGCAAGGCGGAGTACTGTCCTCCGGGCTGGCGGAGT
ACTGTCCTCCGGCAAGGGTCGACTCTAGAGGGTATATAATGGATCCCATCGCGTCTCAGCCTCACTTTGA
GCTCCTCCACACGAATTCCTGCAGCCCGGGGGATCCGCGGCCGCCACCATGAGTGCACTTCTGATCCTAG
CCCTTGTGGGAGCTGCTGTTGCTCATTCACAGGGCACATTCACCAGTGACTACAGCAAGTATCTGGACTC
CAAGAAGGCCCAAGAGTTTGTGCAGTGGTTGATGAATACAGGTACCGGCAACGGAAATGGGAACGGTAAT
GGCACCGGTGAGCAAAAGCTCATTTCTGAAGAGGACTTGGGGAACGGAAATGGCAATGGTAACGGGAATG
GAAACGGCAATGGTAACGGGAATACTAGTCAGACATCTGTGTCCCCCTCAAAAGTCATCCTGCCCCGGGG
AGGCTCCGTGCTGGTGACATGCAGCACCTCCTGTGACCAGCCCAAGTTGTTGGGCATAGAGACCCCGTTG
CCTAAAAAGGAGTTGCTCCTGCCTGGGAACAACCGGAAGGTGTATGAACTGAGCAATGTGCAAGAAGATA
GCCAACCAATGTGCTATTCAAACTGCCCTGATGGGCAGTCAACAGCTAAAACCTTCCTCACCGTGTACTG
GACTCCAGAACGGGTGGAACTGGCACCCCTCCCCTCTTGGCAGCCAGTGGGCAAGAACCTTACCCTACGC
TGCCAGGTGGAGGGTGGGGCACCCCGGGCCAACCTCACCGTGGTGCTGCTCCGTGGGGAGAAGGAGCTGA
AACGGGAGCCAGCTGTGGGGGAGCCCGCTGAGGTCACGACCACGGTGCTGGTGAGGAGAGATCACCATGG
AGCCAATTTCTCGTGCCGCACTGAACTGGACCTGCGGCCCCAAGGGCTGGAGCTGTTTGAGAACACCTCG
GCCCCCTACCAGCTCCAGACCTTTGTCCTGCCAGCGACTCCCCCACAACTTGTCAGCCCCCGGGTCCTAG
AGGTGGACACGCAGGGGACCGTGGTCTGTTCCCTGGACGGGCTGTTCCCAGTCTCGGAGGCCCAGGTCCA
CCTGGCACTGGGGGACCAGAGGTTGAACCCCACAGTCACCTATGGCAACGACTCCTTCTCGGCCAAGGCC
TCAGTCAGTGTGACCGCAGAGGACGAGGGCACCCAGCGGCTGACGTGTGCAGTAATACTGGGGAACCAGA
GCCAGGAGACACTGCAGACAGTGACCATCTACAGCTTTCCGGCGCCCAACGTGATTCTGACGAAGCCAGA
GGTCTCAGAAGGGACCGAGGTGACAGTGAAGTGTGAGGCCCACCCTAGAGCCAAGGTGACGCTGAATGGG
GTTCCAGCCCAGCCACTGGGCCCGAGGGCCCAGCTCCTGCTGAAGGCCACCCCAGAGGACAACGGGCGCA
GCTTCTCCTGCTCTGCAACCCTGGAGGTGGCCGGCCAGCTTATACACAAGAACCAGACCCGGGAGCTTCG
TGTCCTGTATGGCCCCCGACTGGACGAGAGGGATTGTCCGGGAAACTGGACGTGGCCAGAAAATTCCCAG
CAGACTCCAATGTGCCAGGCTTGGGGGAACCCATTGCCCGAGCTCAAGTGTCTAAAGGATGGCACTTTCC
CACTGCCCATCGGGGAATCAGTGACTGTCACTCGAGATCTTGAGGGCACCTACCTCTGTCGGGCCAGGAG
CACTCAAGGGGAGGTCACCCGCGAGGTGACCGTGAATGTGCTCTCCCCCCGGTATGAGGGGATGGTGGTG
GGCATCGTGGCGGGAGCGGCGCTCTGCATCCTCATCCTGCTCTACGCCATGTACAAATACCGCAACCGAG
ACGAGGGGTCGTACCATGTGGACGAGAGCAGAAACTACATCTGCAACTCCAACGGAGCGGCGCTGAAGGA
GAAAAACACTGCAGCAGAGGACAGCGGGAGCAAGAGCAAGAAGAACAAAAACAAGGAGTATTACGTGTGA
TTAATTAAGCCACCGCGGTGGAGCTCGAATTAATTCATCGATGATGATCCAGACATGATAAGATACATTG
ATGAGTTTGGACAAACCACAACTAGAATGCAGTGAAAAAAATGCTTTATTTGTGAAATTTGTGATGCTAT
TGCTTTATTTGTAACCATTATAAGCTGCAATAAACAAGTTAACAACAACAATTGCATTCATTTTATGTTT
CAGGTTCAGGGGGAGGTGTGGGAGGTTTTTTAAAGCAAGTAAAACCTCTACAAATGTGGTATGGCTGATT
ATGATCCTCTAGATCAGATCTAATCTGATCATTCAGGCGCGCCATACAATACATTTCCTACAATAATGCT
CTCTTTTCTATTAATAGTGTGCATTCAGTGCAGGATGTTATGTATTTATTTTCTGTAGTGCAAACTTTTT
CAAAGAATTTTCCAGTCTAAGCTTTTCAGTCAAGAAAAAAAAAAGCGATTGATTATCTGTGATATTTAAA
AAAATTAGCTCTTAAATCTGGTGAACCAAGTGGCCACAACACATTAAATACTGACGTTCTACAGCCATGT
AGCTTCATCTGGTCTGGTTTGTTTTGGCAGGCACTTATTTTCCGGTGATAGTTGGCCACAAGAGTATTGT
CTGAGCCATTCAGTGCTAGACTGTCATTCTCAGGTCAGAGTCCACCCCGCTGATTCTGCTGACAACACTG
TTCCCACCATGAGATAATGCCATTCCAGAGAGATCCATTTGTAAGCCCCTCTTTCTGCAGCACAGGTATA
TAACCAGGGGTCTGCCTCCACTAAGGCCGGCACACATCATTTGGGGATCTTTGTACTGTACTAGCCTCTA
TTAGCCTCCTACTTGCGTTCAGTTCACATCTTTTGTTCATCAGGTGCAATAAGTTACAGTAAGGAGTTAC
CAGGTCTGACATTACCGGTCGCCACCATGGTGAGCAAGGGCGAGGATGACAACATGGCCATCATCAAGGA
GTTCATGCGCTTCAAGGTGCACATGGAGGGCTCCGTGAACGGCCACGAGTTCGAGATCGAGGGCGAGGGC
GAGGGCCGCCCCTACGAGGGCACCCAGACCGCCAAGCTGAAGGTGACCAAGGGCGGCCCCCTGCCCTTCG
CCTGGGACATCCTGTCCCCTCAGTTCATGTACGGCTCCAAGGCCTACGTGAAGCACCCCGCCGACATCCC
CGACTACTTGAAGCTGTCCTTCCCCGAGGGCTTCAAGTGGGAGCGCGTGATGAACTTCGAGGACGGCGGC
GTGGTGACCGTGACCCAGGACTCCTCCCTGCAGGACGGCGAGTTCATCTACAAGGTGAAGCTGCGCGGCA
CCAACTTCCCCTCCGACGGCCCCGTAATGCAGAAGAAGACCATGGGCTGGGAGGCCTCCTCCGAGCGGAT
GTACCCCGAGGACGGCGCCCTGAAGGGCGAGATCAAGCAGAGGCTGAAGCTGAAGGACGGCGGCCACTAC
GACGCCGAGGTCAAGACCACCTACAAGGCCAAGAAGCCCGTGCAGCTGCCCGGCGCCTACAACGTCAACA
TCAAGCTGGACATCACCTCCCACAACGAGGACTACACCATCGTGGAACAGTACGAGCGCGCCGAGGGCCA
CCACTCCACCGGCGGCATGGACGAGCTGTACAAGTAACAGACATGATAAGATACATTGATGAGTTTGGAC
AAACCACAACTAGAATGCAGTGAAAAAAATGCTTTATTTGTGAAATTTGTGATGCTATTGCTTTATTTGT
AACCATTATAAGCTGCAATAAACAAGTTAACAACAACAATTGCATTCATTTTATGTTTCAGGTTCAGGGG
GAGGTGTGGGAGGTTTTTTGTTTAAACGATCTGCGAAGATACGGCCACGGGTGCTCTTGATCCTGTGGCT
GATTTTGGACTGTGCTGCTCGCAGCTGCTGATGAATCACATACTTCCTCCATTTTCTTCCACTGATTGAC
TGTTATAATTTCCCTAATTTCCAGGTCAAGGTGCTGTGCATTGTGGTAATAGATGTGACATGACGTCACT
TCCAAAGGACCAATGAACATGTCTGACCAATTTCATATAATGTGAAAACGATTTTCATAGGCAGAATAAA
TAACATTTAAATTAAACTGGGCATCAGCGCAATTCAATTGGTTTGGTAATAGCAAGGGAAAATAGAATGA
AGTGATCTCCAAAAAATAAGTACTTTTTGACTGTAAATAAAATTGTAAGGAGTAAAAAGTACTTTTTTTT
CTAAAAAAATGTAATTAAGTAAAAGTAAAAGTATTGATTTTTAATTGTACTCAAGTAAAGTAAAAATCCC
CAAAAATAATACTTAAGTACAGTAATCAAGTAAAATTACTCAAGTACTTTACACCTCTGGTTCTTGAGGT
ACCTCTTCCGCTTCCTCGCTCACTGACTCGCTGCGCTCGGTCGTTCGGCTGCGGCGAGCGGTATCAGCTC
ACTCAAAGGCGGTAATACGGTTATCCACAGAATCAGGGGATAACGCAGGAAAGAACATGTGAGCAAAAGG
CCAGCAAAAGGCCAGGAACCGTAAAAAGGCCGCGTTGCTGGCGTTTTTCCATAGGCTCCGCCCCCCTGAC
GAGCATCACAAAAATCGACGCTCAAGTCAGAGGTGGCGAAACCCGACAGGACTATAAAGATACCAGGCGT
TTCCCCCTGGAAGCTCCCTCGTGCGCTCTCCTGTTCCGACCCTGCCGCTTACCGGATACCTGTCCGCCTT
TCTCCCTTCGGGAAGCGTGGCGCTTTCTCATAGCTCACGCTGTAGGTATCTCAGTTCGGTGTAGGTCGTT
CGCTCCAAGCTGGGCTGTGTGCACGAACCCCCCGTTCAGCCCGACCGCTGCGCCTTATCCGGTAACTATC
GTCTTGAGTCCAACCCGGTAAGACACGACTTATCGCCACTGGCAGCAGCCACTGGTAACAGGATTAGCAG
AGCGAGGTATGTAGGCGGTGCTACAGAGTTCTTGAAGTGGTGGCCTAACTACGGCTACACTAGAAGAACA
GTATTTGGTATCTGCGCTCTGCTGAAGCCAGTTACCTTCGGAAAAAGAGTTGGTAGCTCTTGATCCGGCA
AACAAACCACCGCTGGTAGCGGTGGTTTTTTTGTTTGCAAGCAGCAGATTACGCGCAGAAAAAAAGGATC
TCAAGAAGATCCTTTGATCTTTTCTACGGGGTCTGACGCTCAGTGGAACGAAAACTCACGTTAAGGGATT
TTGGTCATGAGATTATCAAAAAGGATCTTCACCTAGATCCTTTTAAATTAAAAATGAAGTTTTAAATCAA
TCTAAAGTATATATGAGTAAACTTGGTCTGACAGTTACCAATGCTTAATCAGTGAGGCACCTATCTCAGC
GATCTGTCTATTTCGTTCATCCATAGTTGCCTGACTCCCCGTCGTGTAGATAACTACGATACGGGAGGGC
TTACCATCTGGCCCCAGTGCTGCAATGATACCGCGAGACCCACGCTCACCGGCTCCAGATTTATCAGCAA
TAAACCAGCCAGCCGGAAGGGCCGAGCGCAGAAGTGGTCCTGCAACTTTATCCGCCTCCATCCAGTCTAT
TAATTGTTGCCGGGAAGCTAGAGTAAGTAGTTCGCCAGTTAATAGTTTGCGCAACGTTGTTGCCATTGCT
ACAGGCATCGTGGTGTCACGCTCGTCGTTTGGTATGGCTTCATTCAGCTCCGGTTCCCAACGATCAAGGC
GAGTTACATGATCCCCCATGTTGTGCAAAAAAGCGGTTAGCTCCTTCGGTCCTCCGATCGTTGTCAGAAG
TAAGTTGGCCGCAGTGTTATCACTCATGGTTATGGCAGCACTGCATAATTCTCTTACTGTCATGCCATCC
GTAAGATGCTTTTCTGTGACTGGTGAGTACTCAACCAAGTCATTCTGAGAATAGTGTATGCGGCGACCGA
GTTGCTCTTGCCCGGCGTCAATACGGGATAATACCGCGCCACATAGCAGAACTTTAAAAGTGCTCATCAT
TGGAAAACGTTCTTCGGGGCGAAAACTCTCAAGGATCTTACCGCTGTTGAGATCCAGTTCGATGTAACCC
ACTCGTGCACCCAACTGATCTTCAGCATCTTTTACTTTCACCAGCGTTTCTGGGTGAGCAAAAACAGGAA
GGCAAAATGCCGCAAAAAAGGGAATAAGGGCGACACGGAAATGTTGAATACTCATACTCTTCCTTTTTCA
ATATTATTGAAGCATTTATCAGGGTTATTGTCTCATGAGCGGATACATATTTGAATGTATTTAGAAAAAT
AAACAAATAGGGGTTCCGCGCACATTTCCCCGAGGTACCGATC
Features (pLannotate 1.2.2; 21 found; start..end, strand, type, name):
    714..738     +  protein_bind   attB1: mutant version of attB; recombination site for the Gateway® BP reaction BP Clonase™
    742..760     +  promoter       T7 promoter: promoter for bacteriophage T7 RNA polymerase
    769..810     -  misc_feature   MCS (fragment): pBluescript multiple cloning site
    870..887     +  protein_bind   5X UAS (fragment): five tandem copies of the "ScaI site" 17-mer CGGAGTACTGTCCTCCG, an upstream activating sequence (UAS) that efficiently binds yeast Gal4 (Webster et al., 1988; Pfeiffer et al., 2010) GAL4
    898..915     +  protein_bind   5X UAS (fragment): five tandem copies of the "ScaI site" 17-mer CGGAGTACTGTCCTCCG, an upstream activating sequence (UAS) that efficiently binds yeast Gal4 (Webster et al., 1988; Pfeiffer et al., 2010) GAL4
    969..986     +  protein_bind   5X UAS (fragment): five tandem copies of the "ScaI site" 17-mer CGGAGTACTGTCCTCCG, an upstream activating sequence (UAS) that efficiently binds yeast Gal4 (Webster et al., 1988; Pfeiffer et al., 2010) GAL4
    997..1014    +  protein_bind   5X UAS (fragment): five tandem copies of the "ScaI site" 17-mer CGGAGTACTGTCCTCCG, an upstream activating sequence (UAS) that efficiently binds yeast Gal4 (Webster et al., 1988; Pfeiffer et al., 2010) GAL4
   1076..1093    +  promoter       minP (fragment): minimal TATA-box promoter with low basal activity
   1132..1156    -  misc_feature   MCS (fragment): pBluescript multiple cloning site
   1214..1300    +  CDS            GCG: GLUC_CAMDR - Experimental evidence at protein level: Swiss-Prot protein existence level 1. Glucagon plays a key role in glucose metabolism and homeostasis. Regulates blood glucose by increasing gluconeogenesis and decreasing glycolysis (By similarity). From Camelus dromedarius (Dromedary) (Arabian camel).
   1340..1369    +  CDS            Myc: Myc (human c-Myc proto-oncogene) epitope tag
   1427..2818    +  CDS            ICAM1 (fragment): ICAM1_HUMAN - Experimental evidence at protein level: Swiss-Prot protein existence level 1. (Microbial infection) Upon Kaposi's sarcoma-associated herpesvirus/HHV-8 infection, is degraded by viral E3 ubiquitin ligase MIR2, presumably to prevent lysis of infected cells by cytotoxic T- lymphocytes and NK cell. From Homo sapiens (Human).
   2789..3007    +  CDS            nrxn1b (fragment): NR1BB_DANRE - Experimental evidence at transcript level: Swiss-Prot protein existence level 2. Neuronal cell surface protein that may be involved in cell recognition and cell adhesion. May play a role in formation or maintenance of synaptic junctions. From Danio rerio (Zebrafish) (Brachydanio rerio).
   3019..3036    -  misc_feature   MCS (fragment): pBluescript multiple cloning site
   3056..3190    -  polyA_signal   SV40 poly(A) signal: SV40 polyadenylation signal
   3213..3296    -  CDS            large T antigen (fragment): large T antigen from SV40 (simian virus 40)
   3947..4654    +  CDS            mCherry: mCherry is a basic (constitutively fluorescent) red fluorescent protein published in 2004, derived from Discosoma sp.. It is reported to be a very rapidly-maturing monomer with low acid sensitivity.
   4667..4788    -  polyA_signal   SV40 poly(A) signal: SV40 polyadenylation signal
   5576..6164    -  rep_origin     ori: high-copy-number ColE1/pMB1/pBR322/pUC origin of replication
   6335..7195    -  CDS            AmpR: β-lactamase; bla; confers resistance to ampicillin, carbenicillin, and related antibiotics
   7196..7300    -  promoter       AmpR promoter: bla
