[The description below was written by a language model from this plasmid's Addgene catalogue record and pLannotate feature annotations shown in this document.]
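Description:
UAS:hGCG-ICAM(1235)-Nrxn1b;cryaa:mCherry is a 7.3 kb Gateway-assembled plasmid built on a Tol2 pDest backbone. It supplies the presynaptic ligand component of the trans-Tango transsynaptic labeling system adapted to zebrafish. Although catalogued as a bacterial expression vector, bacteria serve only for propagation, which relies on a high-copy ColE1/pUC origin and an ampicillin resistance gene with its native bla promoter. The backbone name implies Tol2 transposon arms for genomic integration, but these are not called in the automated feature table. An attB1 recombination scar marks the Gateway junction upstream of the expression cassette.

The payload is driven by a Gal4-responsive promoter described as 10xUAS. The annotation picks up several individual UAS repeats followed by a minimal TATA-box promoter, so expression depends on a Gal4 driver line. The coding region encodes a fusion of human glucagon (matched by the software to a conserved camel homolog), a Myc epitope tag, a truncated portion of human ICAM1 and a C-terminal segment of zebrafish neurexin 1b, ending at an SV40 polyadenylation signal. In the trans-Tango design, the glucagon ligand is held on the cell surface by the ICAM1 spacer and directed to presynaptic sites by the neurexin portion. There it can activate a glucagon receptor-based signaling module in postsynaptic partners.

A second cassette carries mCherry with its own SV40 poly(A) signal. The plasmid name indicates it is driven by the lens-specific cryaa promoter, which is not annotated, and it would give a red eye marker for identifying transgenic carriers.
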