Addgene plasmid #218860: UAS:hGCG-ICAM(1235)- Nrxn1b;cryaa:mCherry
Purpose: 10xUAS promoter driving expression of human glucagon-truncated ICAM-zfNrxn1b fusion protein for use in trans-Tango.
Depositing lab: Marnie Halpern. Depositing organization: Dartmouth College and Medical School. Publication: Transsynaptic labeling and transcriptional control of zebrafish neural circuits. Coomer CE, Naumova D, Talay M, Zolyomi B, Snell NJ, Sorkac A, Chanchu JM, Cheng J, Roman I, Li J, Robson D, McLean DL, Barnea G, Halpern ME. Nat Neurosci. 2025 Jan;28(1):189-200. doi: 10.1038/s41593-024-01815-z. Epub 2024 Dec 19. PubMed 39702668.
Backbone
  Vector backbone: Tol2 pDest
  Vector type: Bacterial Expression
Growth in bacteria
  Bacterial resistance: Ampicillin, 100 μg/mL
  Growth temperature: 37°C
  Growth strain: DH5alpha
  Copy number: High Copy
Gene/Insert
  Gene/Insert name: hGCG-ICAM(1235)-nrxn1b
  Species: H. sapiens (human)
Terms and licenses: Academic/Nonprofit Terms; Industry Terms: Not Available to Industry
Depositor comments: Please visit https://pubmed.ncbi.nlm.nih.gov/37066422/ for bioRxiv preprint.
How to cite: UAS:hGCG-ICAM(1235)- Nrxn1b;cryaa:mCherry was a gift from Marnie Halpern (Addgene plasmid # 218860 ; http://n2t.net/addgene:218860 ; RRID:Addgene_218860)
